>Addgene plasmid #204366 | hKCNQ5(R443Q).ires.GFP-pcDNA3 | addgene full sequence | sequence record 404014 | Addgene NGS Result
GAAGATCCTTTGATCTTTTCTACGGGGTCTGACGCTCAGTGGAACGAAAACTCACGTTAAGGGATTTTGG
TCATGAGATTATCAAAAAGGATCTTCACCTAGATCCTTTTAAATTAAAAATGAAGTTTTAAATCAATCTA
AAGTATATATGAGTAAACTTGGTCTGACAGTTACCAATGCTTAATCAGTGAGGCACCTATCTCAGCGATC
TGTCTATTTCGTTCATCCATAGTTGCCTGACTCCCCGTCGTGTAGATAACTACGATACGGGAGGGCTTAC
CATCTGGCCCCAGTGCTGCAATGATACCGCGAGACCCACGCTCACCGGCTCCAGATTTATCAGCAATAAA
CCAGCCAGCCGGAAGGGCCGAGCGCAGAAGTGGTCCTGCAACTTTATCCGCCTCCATCCAGTCTATTAAT
TGTTGCCGGGAAGCTAGAGTAAGTAGTTCGCCAGTTAATAGTTTGCGCAACGTTGTTGCCATTGCTACAG
GCATCGTGGTGTCACGCTCGTCGTTTGGTATGGCTTCATTCAGCTCCGGTTCCCAACGATCAAGGCGAGT
TACATGATCCCCCATGTTGTGCAAAAAAGCGGTTAGCTCCTTCGGTCCTCCGATCGTTGTCAGAAGTAAG
TTGGCCGCAGTGTTATCACTCATGGTTATGGCAGCACTGCATAATTCTCTTACTGTCATGCCATCCGTAA
GATGCTTTTCTGTGACTGGTGAGTACTCAACCAAGTCATTCTGAGAATAGTGTATGCGGCGACCGAGTTG
CTCTTGCCCGGCGTCAATACGGGATAATACCGCGCCACATAGCAGAACTTTAAAAGTGCTCATCATTGGA
AAACGTTCTTCGGGGCGAAAACTCTCAAGGATCTTACCGCTGTTGAGATCCAGTTCGATGTAACCCACTC
GTGCACCCAACTGATCTTCAGCATCTTTTACTTTCACCAGCGTTTCTGGGTGAGCAAAAACAGGAAGGCA
AAATGCCGCAAAAAAGGGAATAAGGGCGACACGGAAATGTTGAATACTCATACTCTTCCTTTTTCAATAT
TATTGAAGCATTTATCAGGGTTATTGTCTCATGAGCGGATACATATTTGAATGTATTTAGAAAAATAAAC
AAATAGGGGTTCCGCGCACATTTCCCCGAAAAGTGCCACCTGACGTCGACGGATCGGGAGATCTCCCGAT
CCCCTATGGTGCACTCTCAGTACAATCTGCTCTGATGCCGCATAGTTAAGCCAGTATCTGCTCCCTGCTT
GTGTGTTGGAGGTCGCTGAGTAGTGCGCGAGCAAAATTTAAGCTACAACAAGGCAAGGCTTGACCGACAA
TTGCATGAAGAATCTGCTTAGGGTTAGGCGTTTTGCGCTGCTTCGCGATGTACGGGCCAGATATACGCGT
TGACATTGATTATTGACTAGTTATTAATAGTAATCAATTACGGGGTCATTAGTTCATAGCCCATATATGG
AGTTCCGCGTTACATAACTTACGGTAAATGGCCCGCCTGGCTGACCGCCCAACGACCCCCGCCCATTGAC
GTCAATAATGACGTATGTTCCCATAGTAACGCCAATAGGGACTTTCCATTGACGTCAATGGGTGGAGTAT
TTACGGTAAACTGCCCACTTGGCAGTACATCAAGTGTATCATATGCCAAGTACGCCCCCTATTGACGTCA
ATGACGGTAAATGGCCCGCCTGGCATTATGCCCAGTACATGACCTTATGGGACTTTCCTACTTGGCAGTA
CATCTACGTATTAGTCATCGCTATTACCATGGTGATGCGGTTTTGGCAGTACATCAATGGGCGTGGATAG
CGGTTTGACTCACGGGGATTTCCAAGTCTCCACCCCATTGACGTCAATGGGAGTTTGTTTTGGCACCAAA
ATCAACGGGACTTTCCAAAATGTCGTAACAACTCCGCCCCATTGACGCAAATGGGCGGTAGGCGTGTACG
GTGGGAGGTCTATATAAGCAGAGCTCTCTGGCTAACTAGAGAACCCACTGCTTACTGGCTTATCGAAATT
AATACGACTCACTATAGGGAGACCCAAGCTTATCGATACCGTCGACGCTAGCTCTGCCAAAGTTGAGCGT
TTATTCTGAGCTTCTGCAAAAAGAACAAGAAGGGTACCGAGCTCGGATCCACTAGTAACGGCCGCCAGTG
TGCTGGAATTCTGCAGATATCCATCACACTGGCGGCCGCTCTAGATGCCATGCCCCGCCACCACGCGGGA
GGAGAGGAGGGCGGCGCCGCCGGGCTCTGGGTGAAGAGCGGCGCAGCGGCGGCGGCGGCGGGCGGGGGGC
GCTTGGGCAGCGGCATGAAGGATGTGGAGTCGGGCCGGGGCAGGGTGCTGCTGAACTCGGCAGCCGCCAG
GGGCGACGGCCTGCTACTGCTGGGCACCCGCGCGGCCACGCTTGGTGGCGGCGGCGGTGGCCTGAGGGAG
AGCCGCCGGGGCAAGCAGGGGGCCCGGATGAGCCTGCTGGGGAAGCCGCTCTCTTACACGAGTAGCCAGA
GCTGCCGGCGCAACGTCAAGTACCGGCGGGTGCAGAACTACCTGTACAACGTGCTGGAGAGACCCCGCGG
CTGGGCGTTCATCTACCACGCTTTCGTTTTTCTCCTTGTCTTTGGTTGCTTGATTTTGTCAGTGTTTTCT
ACCATCCCTGAGCACACAAAATTGGCCTCAAGTTGCCTCTTGATCCTGGAGTTCGTGATGATTGTCGTCT
TTGGTTTGGAGTTCATCATTCGAATCTGGTCTGCGGGTTGCTGTTGTCGATATAGAGGATGGCAAGGAAG
ACTGAGGTTTGCTCGAAAGCCCTTCTGTGTTATAGATACCATTGTTCTTATCGCTTCAATAGCAGTTGTT
TCTGCAAAAACTCAGGGTAATATTTTTGCCACGTCTGCACTCAGAAGTCTCCGTTTCCTACAGATCCTCC
GCATGGTGCGCATGGACCGAAGGGGAGGCACTTGGAAATTACTGGGTTCAGTGGTTTATGCTCACAGCAA
GGAATTAATCACAGCTTGGTACATAGGATTTTTGGTTCTTATTTTTTCGTCTTTCCTTGTCTATCTGGTG
GAAAAGGATGCCAATAAAGAGTTTTCTACATATGCAGATGCTCTCTGGTGGGGCACAATTACATTGACAA
CTATTGGCTATGGAGACAAAACTCCCCTAACTTGGCTGGGAAGATTGCTTTCTGCAGGCTTTGCACTCCT
TGGCATTTCTTTCTTTGCACTTCCTGCCGGCATTCTTGGCTCAGGTTTTGCATTAAAAGTACAAGAACAA
CACCGCCAGAAACACTTTGAGAAAAGAAGGAACCCAGCTGCCAACCTCATTCAGTGTGTTTGGCGTAGTT
ACGCAGCTGATGAGAAATCTGTTTCCATTGCAACCTGGAAGCCACACTTGAAGGCCTTGCACACCTGCAG
CCCTACCAAGAAAGAACAAGGGGAAGCATCAAGCAGTTGGGGACAGTGGACATTGCGTCAGAAGCTAAGT
TTTAAGGAGCAAGTGCGCATGGCTAGCCCCAGGGGCCAGAGTATTAAGAGCCGACAAGCCTCAGTAGGTG
ACAGGAGGTCCCCAAGCACCGACATCACAGCCGAGGGCAGTCCCACCAAAGTGCAGAAGAGCTGGAGCTT
CAACGACCGAACCCGCTTCCGGCCCTCGCTGCGCCTCAAAAGTTCTCAGCCAAAACCAGTGATAGATGCT
GACACAGCCCTTGGCACTGATGATGTATATGATGAAAAAGGATGCCAGTGTGATGTATCAGTGGAAGACC
TCACCCCACCACTTAAAACTGTCATTCGAGCTATCAGAATTATGAAATTTCATGTTGCAAAACGGAAGTT
TAAGGAAACATTACGTCCATATGATGTAAAAGATGTCATTGAACAATATTCTGCTGGTCATCTGGACATG
TTGTGTAGAATTAAAAGCCTTCAAACACGTGTTGATCAAATTCTTGGAAAAGGGCAAATCACATCAGATA
AGAAGAGCCGAGAGAAAATAACAGCAGAACATGAGACCACAGACGATCTCAGTATGCTCGGTCGGGTGGT
CAAGGTTGAAAAACAGGTACAGTCCATAGAATCCAAGCTGGACTGCCTACTAGACATCTATCAACAGGTC
CTTCGGAAAGGCTCTGCCTCAGCCCTCGCTTTGGCTTCATTCCAGATCCCACCTTTTGAATGTGAACAGA
CATCTGACTATCAAAGCCCTGTGGATAGCAAAGATCTTTCGGGTTCCGCACAAAACAGTGGCTGCTTATC
CAGATCAACTAGTGCCAACATCTCGAGAGGCCTGCAGTTCATTCTGACGCCAAATGAGTTCAGTGCCCAG
ACTTTCTACGCGCTTAGCCCTACTATGCACAGTCAAGCAACACAGGTGCCAATTAGTCAAAGCGATGGCT
CAGCAGTGGCAGCCACCAACACCATTGCAAACCAAATAAATACGGCACCCAAGCCAGCAGCCCCAACAAC
TTTACAGATCCCACCTCCTCTCCCAGCCATCAAGCATCTGCCCAGGCCAGAAACTCTGCACCCTAACCCT
GCAGGCTTACAGGAAAGCATTTCTGACGTCACCACCTGCCTTGTTGCCTCCAAGGAAAATGTTCAGGTTG
CACAGTCAAATCTCACCAAGGACCGTTCTATGAGGAAAAGCTTTGACATGGGAGGAGAAACTCTGTTGTC
TGTCTGTCCCATGGTGCCGAAGGACTTGGGCAAATCTTTGTCTGTGCAAAACCTGATCAGGTCGACCGAG
GAACTGAATATACAACTTTCAGGGAGTGAGTCAAGTGGCTCCAGAGGCAGCCAAGATTTTTACCCCAAAT
GGAGGGAATCCAAATTGTTTATAACTGATGAAGAGGTGGGTCCCGAAGAGACAGAGACAGACACTTTTGA
TGCCGCACCGCAGCCTGCCAGGGAAGCTGCCTTTGCATCAGACTCTCTAAGGACTGGAAGGTCACGATCA
TCTCAGAGCATTTGTAAGGCAGGAGAAAGTACAGATGCCCTCAGCTTGCCTCATGTCAAACTGAAATAAG
TTCTTCATTTTCTTTCCAGGCATAGCAGTTCTTTAGCCATACATATCATTGCATGAACTATTTCGAAAGC
CCTTCTAAAAAGTTGAAATTGCAAGAATCGGGAAGAACATGAAAGGCAGTTTATAAGCCCGTTACCTTTT
AATTGCATGAAAATGCATGTTTAGGGATGGCTAAAATTCCAAGGTGCATCGACATTAACCCACTCATTTA
GTAATGTACCTTGAGTTAAAAAGCCTGAGAAACCAAACACAGCTAATGCTATGGGGTGTATGAATATGTC
AAGTTTAGGTCATTTAGAAGATTTGACACTGTATTTTGAAATTATGGGAGTAAACACCTTCAAATTTCAG
GCATTTCTGCTTTGTGACTAAATACAAACTACATTTTCAAGATTAGGCCATAATGTATATTTAAACACAA
TGGCTATCAACAGCTGCTAATAAGGTATCAACTAAAGCAGAATTGGGGAATAATAGAAATGGCTGCTTAT
TTCAAGATATATTTGCCAACCCATTCCTATTCAGTCATTTTATTATTAATGTAATTTGAATGTCAATTTG
TGTGCTTTTGGTGATTTAGCGCCCGGGATCCGCCCCTCTCCCTCCCCCCCCCCTAACGTTACTGGCCGAA
GCCGCTTGGAATAAGGCCGGTGTGCGTTTGTCTATATGTTATTTTCCACCATATTGCCGTCTTTTGGCAA
TGTGAGGGCCCGGAAACCTGGCCCTGTCTTCTTGACGAGCATTCCTAGGGGTCTTTCCCCTCTCGCCAAA
GGAATGCAAGGTCTGTTGAATGTCGTGAAGGAAGCAGTTCCTCTGGAAGCTTCTTGAAGACAAACAACGT
CTGTAGCGACCCTTTGCAGGCAGCGGAACCCCCCACCTGGCGACAGGTGCCTCTGCGGCCAAAAGCCACG
TGTATAAGATACACCTGCAAAGGCGGCACAACCCCAGTGCCACGTTGTGAGTTGGATAGTTGTGGAAAGA
GTCAAATGGCTCTCCTCAAGCGTATTCAACAAGGGGCTGAAGGATGCCCAGAAGGTACCCCATTGTATGG
GATCTGATCTGGGGCCTCGGTACACATGCTTTACATGTGTTTAGTCGAGGTTAAAAAAACGTCTAGGCCC
CCCGAACCACGGGGACGTGGTTTTCCTTTGAAAAACACGATGATAATATGGCCACAACCATGGTGAGCAA
GGGCGAGGAGCTGTTCACCGGGGTGGTGCCCATCCTGGTCGAGCTGGACGGCGACGTAAACGGCCACAAG
TTCAGCGTGTCCGGCGAGGGCGAGGGCGATGCCACCTACGGCAAGCTGACCCTGAAGTTCATCTGCACCA
CCGGCAAGCTGCCCGTGCCCTGGCCCACCCTCGTGACCACCCTGACCTACGGCGTGCAGTGCTTCAGCCG
CTACCCCGACCACATGAAGCAGCACGACTTCTTCAAGTCCGCCATGCCCGAAGGCTACGTCCAGGAGCGC
ACCATCTTCTTCAAGGACGACGGCAACTACAAGACCCGCGCCGAGGTGAAGTTCGAGGGCGACACCCTGG
TGAACCGCATCGAGCTGAAGGGCATCGACTTCAAGGAGGACGGCAACATCCTGGGGCACAAGCTGGAGTA
CAACTACAACAGCCACAACGTCTATATCATGGCCGACAAGCAGAAGAACGGCATCAAGGTGAACTTCAAG
ATCCGCCACAACATCGAGGACGGCAGCGTGCAGCTCGCCGACCACTACCAGCAGAACACCCCCATCGGCG
ACGGCCCCGTGCTGCTGCCCGACAACCACTACCTGAGCACCCAGTCCGCCCTGAGCAAAGACCCCAACGA
GAAGCGCGATCACATGGTCCTGCTGGAGTTCGTGACCGCCGCCGGGATCACTCTCGGCATGGACGAGCTG
TACAAGTAATCTAGAGGGCCCTATTCTATAGTGTCACCTAAATGCTAGAGCTCGCTGATCAGCCTCGACT
GTGCCTTCTAGTTGCCAGCCATCTGTTGTTTGCCCCTCCCCCGTGCCTTCCTTGACCCTGGAAGGTGCCA
CTCCCACTGTCCTTTCCTAATAAAATGAGGAAATTGCATCGCATTGTCTGAGTAGGTGTCATTCTATTCT
GGGGGGTGGGGTGGGGCAGGACAGCAAGGGGGAGGATTGGGAAGACAATAGCAGGCATGCTGGGGATGCG
GTGGGCTCTATGGCTTCTGAGGCGGAAAGAACCAGCTGGGGCTCTAGGGGGTATCCCC
[124 nt withheld, positions 7269-7392]
C
[91 nt withheld, positions 7394-7484]
A
[49 nt withheld, positions 7486-7534]
CCTTTGACGTTGGAGTCCACGTTCTTT
[37 nt withheld, positions 7562-7598]
ACCCTATCTCGGTCTATTCTTTTGATTTATAAGGGATTTTGCCGATTTCGGCCTATTGGTTAAAAAATGA
GCTGATTTAACAAAAATTTAACGCGAATTAATTCTGTGGAATGTGTGTCAGTTAGGGTGTGGAAAGTCCC
CAGGCTCCCCAGCAGGCAGAAGTATGCAAAGCATGCATCTCAATTAGTCAGCAACCAGGTGTGGAAAGTC
CCCAGGCTCCCCAGCAGGCAGAAGTATGCAAAGCATGCATCTCAATTAGTCAGCAACCATAGTCCCGCCC
CTAACTCCGCCCATCCCGCCCCTAACTCCGCCCAGTTCCGCCCATTCTCCGCCCCATGGCTGACTAATTT
TTTTTATTTATGCAGAGGCCGAGGCCGCCTCTGCCTCTGAGCTATTCCAGAAGTAGTGAGGAGGCTTTTT
TGGAGGCCTAGGCTTTTGCAAAAAGCTCCCGGGAGCTTGTATATCCATTTTCGGATCTGATCAAGAGACA
GGATGAGGATCGTTTCGCATGATTGAACAAGATGGATTGCACGCAGGTTCTCCGGCCGCTTGGGTGGAGA
GGCTATTCGGCTATGACTGGGCACAACAGACAATCGGCTGCTCTGATGCCGCCGTGTTCCGGCTGTCAGC
GCAGGGGCGCCCGGTTCTTTTTGTCAAGACCGACCTGTCCGGTGCCCTGAATGAACTGCAGGACGAGGCA
GCGCGGCTATCGTGGCTGGCCACGACGGGCGTTCCTTGCGCAGCTGTGCTCGACGTTGTCACTGAAGCGG
GAAGGGACTGGCTGCTATTGGGCGAAGTGCCGGGGCAGGATCTCCTGTCATCTCACCTTGCTCCTGCCGA
GAAAGTATCCATCATGGCTGATGCAATGCGGCGGCTGCATACGCTTGATCCGGCTACCTGCCCATTCGAC
CACCAAGCGAAACATCGCATCGAGCGAGCACGTACTCGGATGGAAGCCGGTCTTGTCGATCAGGATGATC
TGGACGAAGAGCATCAGGGGCTCGCGCCAGCCGAACTGTTCGCCAGGCTCAAGGCGCGCATGCCCGACGG
CGAGGATCTCGTCGTGACCCATGGCGATGCCTGCTTGCCGAATATCATGGTGGAAAATGGCCGCTTTTCT
GGATTCATCGACTGTGGCCGGCTGGGTGTGGCGGACCGCTATCAGGACATAGCGTTGGCTACCCGTGATA
TTGCTGAAGAGCTTGGCGGCGAATGGGCTGACCGCTTCCTCGTGCTTTACGGTATCGCCGCTCCCGATTC
GCAGCGCATCGCCTTCTATCGCCTTCTTGACGAGTTCTTCTGAGCGGGACTCTGGGGTTCGAAATGACCG
ACCAAGCGACGCCCAACCTGCCATCACGAGATTTCGATTCCACCGCCGCCTTCTATGAAAGGTTGGGCTT
CGGAATCGTTTTCCGGGACGCCGGCTGGATGATCCTCCAGCGCGGGGATCTCATGCTGGAGTTCTTCGCC
CACCCCAACTTGTTTATTGCAGCTTATAATGGTTACAAATAAAGCAATAGCATCACAAATTTCACAAATA
AAGCATTTTTTTCACTGCATTCTAGTTGTGGTTTGTCCAAACTCATCAATGTATCTTATCATGTCTGTAT
ACCGTCGACCTCTAGCTAGAGCTTGGCGTAATCATGGTCATAGCTGTTTCCTGTGTGAAATTGTTATCCG
CTCACAATTCCACACAACATACGAGCCGGAAGCATAAAGTGTAAAGCCTGGGGTGCCTAATGAGTGAGCT
AACTCACATTAATTGCGTTGCGCTCACTGCCCGCTTTCCAGTCGGGAAACCTGTCGTGCCAGCTGCATTA
ATGAATCGGCCAACGCGCGGGGAGAGGCGGTTTGCGTATTGGGCGCTCTTCCGCTTCCTCGCTCACTGAC
TCGCTGCGCTCGGTCGTTCGGCTGCGGCGAGCGGTATCAGCTCACTCAAAGGCGGTAATACGGTTATCCA
CAGAATCAGGGGATAACGCAGGAAAGAACATGTGAGCAAAAGGCCAGCAAAAGGCCAGGAACCGTAAAAA
GGCCGCGTTGCTGGCGTTTTTCCATAGGCTCCGCCCCCCTGACGAGCATCACAAAAATCGACGCTCAAGT
CAGAGGTGGCGAAACCCGACAGGACTATAAAGATACCAGGCGTTTCCCCCTGGAAGCTCCCTCGTGCGCT
CTCCTGTTCCGACCCTGCCGCTTACCGGATACCTGTCCGCCTTTCTCCCTTCGGGAAGCGTGGCGCTTTC
TCATAGCTCACGCTGTAGGTATCTCAGTTCGGTGTAGGTCGTTCGCTCCAAGCTGGGCTGTGTGCACGAA
CCCCCCGTTCAGCCCGACCGCTGCGCCTTATCCGGTAACTATCGTCTTGAGTCCAACCCGGTAAGACACG
ACTTATCGCCACTGGCAGCAGCCACTGGTAACAGGATTAGCAGAGCGAGGTATGTAGGCGGTGCTACAGA
GTTCTTGAAGTGGTGGCCTAACTACGGCTACACTAGAAGAACAGTATTTGGTATCTGCGCTCTGCTGAAG
CCAGTTACCTTCGGAAAAAGAGTTGGTAGCTCTTGATCCGGCAAACAAACCACCGCTGGTAGCGGTGGTT
TTTTTGTTTGCAAGCAGCAGATTACGCGCAGAAAAAAAGGATCTCAA
Features (pLannotate 1.2.2; 25 found; start..end, strand, type, name):
    171..1031    -  CDS            AmpR: β-lactamase; bla; confers resistance to ampicillin, carbenicillin, and related antibiotics
   1032..1136    -  promoter       AmpR promoter: bla
   1195..1247    -  misc_feature   bom (fragment): basis of mobility region from pBR322
   1402..1781    +  enhancer       CMV enhancer: human cytomegalovirus immediate early enhancer
   1782..1985    +  promoter       CMV promoter: human cytomegalovirus (CMV) immediate early promoter
   1981..2014    +  LTR            5' LTR (truncated) (fragment): truncated 5' long terminal repeat (LTR) from HIV-1
   2030..2048    +  promoter       T7 promoter: promoter for bacteriophage T7 RNA polymerase
   2055..2076    +  misc_feature   MCS (fragment): pBluescript multiple cloning site
   2087..2129    -  5'UTR          Xenopus globin 5'-UTR: translational enhancer from the 5'-UTR of the major beta-globin gene of Xenopus laevis
   2220..5036    +  CDS            KCNQ5: KCNQ5_HUMAN - Experimental evidence at protein level: Swiss-Prot protein existence level 1. Associates with KCNQ3 to form a potassium channel which contributes to M-type current, a slowly activating and deactivating potassium conductance which plays a critical role in determining the subthreshold electrical excitability of neurons. Therefore, it is important in the regulation of neuronal excitability. May contribute, with other potassium channels, to the molecular diversity of a heterogeneous population of M-channels, varying in kinetic and pharmacological properties, which underlie this physi
   5633..6219    +  misc_feature   IRES2: internal ribosome entry site (IRES) of the encephalomyocarditis virus (EMCV)
   6220..6939    +  CDS            EGFP: the original enhanced GFP (Yang et al., 1996) mammalian codon-optimized
   6955..6973    -  promoter       SP6 promoter: promoter for bacteriophage SP6 RNA polymerase
   6999..7223    +  polyA_signal   bGH poly(A) signal: bovine growth hormone polyadenylation signal
   7227..7248    +  promoter       SV40 promoter (fragment): SV40 enhancer and early promoter
   7269..7697    +  rep_origin     f1 ori (sequence partly withheld): f1 bacteriophage origin of replication; arrow indicates direction of (+) strand synthesis
   7711..8040    +  promoter       SV40 promoter: SV40 enhancer and early promoter
   8107..8898    +  CDS            neo: KKA2_KLEPN - Also known as kan, nptII. Experimental evidence at protein level: Swiss-Prot protein existence level 1. Resistance to kanamycin, neomycin, paromomycin, ribostamycin, butirosin and gentamicin B. From Klebsiella pneumoniae.
   8922..9080    +  CDS            ble (fragment): BLE_KLEPN - Experimental evidence at protein level: Swiss-Prot protein existence level 1. Binding protein with a strong affinity to the bleomycin family of antibiotics. Binds to CL990; an antimitotic-antibiotic compound. From Klebsiella pneumoniae.
   9075..9196    +  polyA_signal   SV40 poly(A) signal: SV40 polyadenylation signal
   9269..9285    -  protein_bind   lac operator: The lac repressor binds to the lac operator to inhibit transcription in E. coli. This inhibition can be relieved by adding lactose or isopropyl-β-D-thiogalactopyranoside (IPTG). lac repressor encoded by lacI
   9293..9323    -  promoter       lac promoter: promoter for the E. coli lac operon
   9338..9359    -  protein_bind   CAP binding site: CAP binding activates transcription in the presence of cAMP. E. coli catabolite activator protein
   9372..9464    -  CDS            lacI (fragment): lac repressor; lacI; The lac repressor binds to the lac operator to inhibit transcription in E. coli. This inhibition can be relieved by adding lactose or isopropyl-β-D-thiogalactopyranoside (IPTG).
   9647..10235   -  rep_origin     ori: high-copy-number ColE1/pMB1/pBR322/pUC origin of replication
