[The description below was written by a language model from this plasmid's Addgene catalogue record and pLannotate feature annotations shown in this document.]
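Description:
hKCNQ5(R443Q).ires.GFP-pcDNA3 is a mammalian expression plasmid of about 10.2 kb built on the pcDNA3 backbone. It is propagated in E. coli from a high-copy ColE1/pUC-type origin under ampicillin selection (AmpR, β-lactamase). The backbone also carries an f1 origin and an SV40 promoter-driven neomycin phosphotransferase cassette with an SV40 polyadenylation signal, which would allow G418 selection of stably transfected mammalian cells. Short annotated fragments (bom, lac promoter/operator, lacI, ble, an HIV-1 LTR-like match) appear to be backbone remnants or incidental matches rather than functional parts.

The payload is the human KCNQ5 (Kv7.5) coding sequence carrying the R443Q substitution. KCNQ5 is a voltage-gated potassium channel subunit that contributes to the neuronal M-type current. According to the depositor, the mutation was made in the KCNQ5-202 splice variant, with residue numbering referenced to KCNQ5-201. Transcription in mammalian cells is driven by the CMV immediate-early enhancer/promoter and terminated by the bGH polyadenylation signal. A T7 promoter just downstream of CMV permits in vitro synthesis of cRNA for injection into Xenopus oocytes. A Xenopus β-globin 5'-UTR element is annotated upstream of the coding sequence, though on the reverse strand. Downstream of KCNQ5, an EMCV IRES directs translation of EGFP from the same bicistronic transcript, so transfected cells fluoresce without any tag being fused to the channel.

The construct is intended for heterologous expression of this variant in mammalian cell lines or oocytes. The associated publication links de novo KCNQ5 mutations to epilepsy and intellectual disability.
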