Addgene plasmid #204366: hKCNQ5(R443Q).ires.GFP-pcDNA3
Purpose: Heterologous expression in mammalian cell lines or Xenopus oocyte (T7 RNA pol)
Depositing lab: Aguan Wei. Depositing organization: Seattle Children's Hospital and Research Institute. Publication: Human KCNQ5 de novo mutations underlie epilepsy and intellectual disability. Wei AD, Wakenight P, Zwingman TA, Bard AM, Sahai N, Willemsen MH, Schelhaas HJ, Stegmann APA, Verhoeven JS, de Man SA, Wessels MW, Kleefstra T, Shinde DN, Helbig KL, Basinger A, Wagner VF, Rodriguez-Buritica D, Bryant E, Millichap JJ, Millen KJ, Dobyns WB, Ramirez JM, Kalume FK. J Neurophysiol. 2022 Jul 1;128(1):40-61. doi: 10.1152/jn.00509.2021. Epub 2022 May 18. PubMed 35583973.
Backbone
  Vector backbone: pcDNA3
  Vector type: Mammalian Expression
Growth in bacteria
  Bacterial resistance: Ampicillin, 100 μg/mL
  Growth temperature: 37°C
  Growth strain: DH5alpha
  Copy number: High Copy
Gene/Insert
  Gene/Insert name: KCNQ5
  Species: H. sapiens (human)
  Mutation: R443Q
  GenBank ID: AF249278.1
  Entrez Gene: KCNQ5 (a.k.a. Kv7.5, MRD46)
  Promoter: CMV/T7 RNApol
  Cloning method: Restriction Enzyme; 5′ cloning site unknown (unknown if destroyed)
Terms and licenses: Academic/Nonprofit Terms; Industry Terms: Not Available to Industry
Depositor comments: Mutation created in KCNQ5-202 splice variant (Ensembl), referenced to KCNQ5-201 (Ensembl).
How to cite: hKCNQ5(R443Q).ires.GFP-pcDNA3 was a gift from Aguan Wei (Addgene plasmid # 204366 ; http://n2t.net/addgene:204366 ; RRID:Addgene_204366)
